Addgene plasmid #60742: pZS1[FruR-L]
Purpose: Contains PIq driving expression of the FruR-L, the Fructose inducible chimera with the wt Lac DBD.
Depositing lab: Matthew Bennett. Depositing organization: Rice University. Publication: Modular, Multi-Input Transcriptional Logic Gating with Orthogonal LacI/GalR Family Chimeras. Shis DL, Hussain F, Meinhardt S, Swint-Kruse L, Bennett MR. ACS Synth Biol. 2014 Sep 19;3(9):645-51. doi: 10.1021/sb500262f. Epub 2014 Jul 28. PubMed 25035932.
Backbone
  Vector backbone: pZS5
  Backbone manufacturer: Expressys
  Backbone size w/o insert (bp): 4000
  Total vector size (bp): 5039
  Modifications to backbone: Insertion of a PIq driven ORF.
  Vector type: Bacterial Expression, Synthetic Biology
Growth in bacteria
  Bacterial resistance: Ampicillin, 100 μg/mL
  Growth temperature: 37°C
  Growth strain: DH10B
  Copy number: Low Copy
Gene/Insert
  Gene/Insert name: FruR-L (alt name: LLhF_Q60S)
  Species: Synthetic
  Insert size (bp): 1005
  Mutation: LacI/GalR repressor chimera. LacI DBD with FruR LBD. Contains point mutation Q60S
Terms and licenses: Academic/Nonprofit Terms; Industry Terms: Not Available to Industry
Depositor comments: FruR-Lalso described as LLhF_Q60S in PLoS One. 2013 Dec 30;8(12):e83502. doi: 10.1371/journal.pone.0083502. eCollection 2013. Rheostats and toggle switches for modulating protein function. Meinhardt S, Manley MW Jr, Parente DJ, Swint-Kruse L.
How to cite: pZS1[FruR-L] was a gift from Matthew Bennett (Addgene plasmid # 60742 ; http://n2t.net/addgene:60742 ; RRID:Addgene_60742)
