[The description below was written by a language model from this plasmid's Addgene catalogue record and pLannotate feature annotations shown in this document.]
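Description:
pZS1[FruR-L] is a low-copy bacterial expression plasmid for synthetic biology work in E. coli, built on a pZS-series backbone (recorded as pZS5) of about 4 kb, with a total size of roughly 5 kb. It replicates from the pSC101 origin together with its required Rep101 (RepA) protein, which accounts for the low copy number. Selection is by ampicillin, through a β-lactamase gene driven by its own promoter and followed by the lambda t0 terminator.

The payload is a roughly 1 kb synthetic open reading frame, FruR-L (also called LLhF_Q60S), expressed constitutively from the lacIq promoter (PIq), a mutant lacI promoter with a single base change that raises expression about tenfold. FruR-L is a LacI/GalR-family chimeric repressor in which the wild-type LacI DNA-binding domain is joined to the ligand-binding domain of FruR (Cra), and it carries a Q60S point mutation. The automated annotation labels the whole reading frame as E. coli cra, reflecting the FruR-derived portion rather than the chimeric design described in the catalogue entry. The resulting protein should recognise lac operator sequences while responding to fructose rather than to the usual LacI inducers.

The feature table also reports a short T5 promoter fragment, a λ attP site and an rrnB T1 terminator downstream of the repressor cassette. The record does not explain their function. The plasmid serves as a repressor source for modular, multi-input transcriptional logic gates built from orthogonal LacI/GalR chimeras, presumably paired with a separate reporter construct carrying a lac-operator-controlled promoter.
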