Features (pLannotate 1.2.2; 10 found; start..end, strand, type, name):
     10..996     -  CDS            cra: CRA_ECOLI - Also known as fruC, fruR, shl. Experimental evidence at protein level: Swiss-Prot protein existence level 1. Global transcriptional regulator, which plays an important role in the regulation of carbon metabolism. Activates transcription of genes encoding biosynthetic and oxidative enzymes (involved in Krebs cycle, glyoxylate shunt and gluconeogenesis, such as ppsA and fbp). Represses genes involved in sugar catabolism, such as fruB, pfkA, pykF and adhE. Binds asymmetrically to the two half-sites of its operator. From Escherichia coli (strain K12).
   1012..1089    -  promoter       lacIq promoter: lacI (mutant); In the lacIq allele, a single base change in the promoter boosts expression of the lacI gene about 10-fold.
   1140..1161    +  promoter       T5 promoter (fragment): bacteriophage T5 promoter for E. coli RNA polymerase, with embedded lac operator
   1364..1595    -  protein_bind   λ attP: attP; integrase from phage λ λ integrase
   1630..1716    +  terminator     rrnB T1 terminator: Escherichia coli rrnB; transcription terminator T1 from the E. coli rrnB gene
   2251..3201    -  CDS            Rep101: RepA protein needed for replication with the pSC101 origin; rep101
   3249..3471    -  rep_origin     pSC101 ori: low-copy replication origin that requires the Rep101 protein
   3963..4057    -  terminator     lambda t0 terminator: transcription terminator from phage lambda
   4087..4947    -  CDS            AmpR: β-lactamase; bla; confers resistance to ampicillin, carbenicillin, and related antibiotics
   4948..5039    -  promoter       AmpR promoter: bla
>Addgene plasmid #60742 | pZS1[FruR-L] | depositor full sequence | sequence record 97727 | pZS1[FruR-L] sequence 5045 bps
CTCGAGTTAGCTACGGCTGAGCACGCCGCGGCGATAGAGATTACGTTTAATGCGCGTTAAACCAGGTTTT
GGCTTACGCGGTTCGTCCAGGCTTGCCAGGACAATCTCCAGCACACGCTCTGCGACATCGCGGTGACGTT
GAGCCACTGCCAGCACCGGACACTGTAAGAAGTCGAGCAGTTCGTTATCGCCAAAGGTGGCAATTGCCAG
GTCAGAAGGCAGTTTGCCGTCGCGACGCAGCGTGACATCCATCACTCCTTGCAACAACGCAAACGACGTT
GTGAACAGCGCCTGCGGCATCGGATGCGTTTCCAGCCATTTTTCGAATAACTGGGCAGCCGCCTCCCGCT
CATAGCTGTTGGCATACAGGAAATGCACTTCGCGCGGATCATCTTTCCAGGCAGTACGGAAACCTTGTTC
ACGCAGGAAGCTGACAGAAAGCTCCGGTAGCGCACCAAGATAAAGCACCGTCTCGGCGGGAAACTTACGT
AACTCTTCCGCCAGCATTTCGGCATCATCCTGATCGGCACCAACCACGCTGGTGAAGTGTTCACGATCGA
GGGCGCGGTCCAGCGCGACAATCGGGAACGGGTCGTTAGCCCAGCGTTGATAAAAAGGATGCTCAGGAGG
CAACGACGTCGAAACAATAATGGCATCAACCTGACGCTGTAAAAGGTGCTCAATGCACCGCATTTCGTTG
TCTGGCTGATCTTCTGAGCAGGCAATCAGCAGTTGATAACCCCGTTGCCGCGCCTGGCGTTCAAGATAGT
TAGCGATGCGGGTATAGCTGGTGTTCTCCAGATCGGGGATCACAAGACCAATAGAACGGCTACTTTTGCC
CGCCAGTTGTTGTGCCACGCGGTTGGGAATGTAATTGAGCTCCGCCATCGCCGCTTCCACTTTTTCCCGC
GTTTTCGCAGAAACGTGGCTGGCCTGGTTCACCACGCGGGAAACGGTCTGATAAGAGACACCGGCATACT
CTGCGACATCGTATAACGTTACTGGTTTCACATTCACCACCCTGAATTGACTCTCTTCCGGGCGCTATCA
TGCCATACCGCGAAAGGTTTTGCACCATTCGATGGTGTCCCATGGGCGCAACGCAATTAATGTAAGTTAG
CGCGAATTGTCGAGGGAAATCATAAAAAATTTATTTGCTTTCAGGAAAATTTTTCTGTATAATAGATTCA
TAAATTTGAGAGAAGAGTTTAAATATGGCTGGTTCTCGCAGAAAGAAACATATCCATGAAATCCCGCCCC
GAATTCATATGTCTAGATAGCTGAGTAGCCTAGAGTGCGCGACAGGTTTGATGACAAAAAATTAGCGCAA
GAAGACAAAAATCACCTTGCGCTAATGCTCTGTTACAGGTCACTAATACCATCTAAGTAGTTGATTCATA
GTGACTGCATATGTTGTGTTTTACAGTATTATGTAGTCTGTTTTTTATGCAAAATCTAATTTAATATATT
GATATTTATATCATTTTACGTTTCTCGTTCAGCTTTTTTATACTAAGTTGGCATTATAAAAAAGCATTGC
TTATCAATTTGTTGCAACGAACAGGTCACTATCAGTCAAAATAAAATCATTATTTGATTTCAATTTTGTC
CCACTCCCCCTAGAGGCATCAAATAAAACGAAAGGCTCAGTCGAAAGACTGGGCCTTTCGTTTTATCTGT
TGTTTGTCGGTGAACGCTCTCCTGAGTAGGACAAATCCGCCGCCCTAGACCTAGGGTACGGGTTTTGCTG
CCCGCAAACGGGCTGTTCTGGTGTTGCTAGTTTGTTATCAGAATCGCAGATCCGGCTTCAGGTTTGCCGG
CTGAAAGCGCTATTTCTTCCAGAATTGCCATGATTTTTTCCCCACGGGAGGCGTCACTGGCTCCCGTGTT
GTCGGCAGCTTTGATTCGATAAGCAGCATCGCCTGTTTCAGGCTGTCTATGTGTGACTGTTGAGCTGTAA
CAAGTTGTCTCAGGTGTTCAATTTCATGTTCTAGTTGCTTTGTTTTACTGGTTTCACCTGTTCTATTAGG
TGTTACATGCTGTTCATCTGTTACATTGTCGATCTGTTCATGGTGAACAGCTTTAAATGCACCAAAAACT
CGTAAAAGCTCTGATGTATCTATCTTTTTTACACCGTTTTCATCTGTGCATATGGACAGTTTTCCCTTTG
ATATCTAACGGTGAACAGTTGTTCTACTTTTGTTTGTTAGTCTTGATGCTTCACTGATAGATACAAGAGC
CATAAGAACCTCAGATCCTTCCGTATTTAGCCAGTATGTTCTCTAGTGTGGTTCGTTGTTTTTGCGTGAG
CCATGAGAACGAACCATTGAGATCATGCTTACTTTGCATGTCACTCAAAAATTTTGCCTCAAAACTGGTG
AGCTGAATTTTTGCAGTTAAAGCATCGTGTAGTGTTTTTCTTAGTCCGTTACGTAGGTAGGAATCTGATG
TAATGGTTGTTGGTATTTTGTCACCATTCATTTTTATCTGGTTGTTCTCAAGTTCGGTTACGAGATCCAT
TTGTCTATCTAGTTCAACTTGGAAAATCAACGTATCAGTCGGGCGGCCTCGCTTATCAACCACCAATTTC
ATATTGCTGTAAGTGTTTAAATCTTTACTTATTGGTTTCAAAACCCATTGGTTAAGCCTTTTAAACTCAT
GGTAGTTATTTTCAAGCATTAACATGAACTTAAATTCATCAAGGCTAATCTCTATATTTGCCTTGTGAGT
TTTCTTTTGTGTTAGTTCTTTTAATAACCACTCATAAATCCTCATAGAGTATTTGTTTTCAAAAGACTTA
ACATGTTCCAGATTATATTTTATGAATTTTTTTAACTGGAAAAGATAAGGCAATATCTCTTCACTAAAAA
CTAATTCTAATTTTTCGCTTGAGAACTTGGCATAGTTTGTCCACTGGAAAATCTCAAAGCCTTTAACCAA
AGGATTCCTGATTTCCACAGTTCTCGTCATCAGCTCTCTGGTTGCTTTAGCTAATACACCATAAGCATTT
TCCCTACTGATGTTCATCATCTGAGCGTATTGGTTATAAGTGAACGATACCGTCCGTTCTTTCCTTGTAG
GGTTTTCAATCGTGGGGTTGAGTAGTGCCACACAGCATAAAATTAGCTTGGTTTCATGCTCCGTTAAGTC
ATAGCGACTAATCGCTAGTTCATTTGCTTTGAAAACAACTAATTCAGACATACATCTCAATTGGTCTAGG
TGATTTTAATCACTATACCAATTGAGATGGGCTAGTCAATGATAATTACTAGTCCTTTTCCTTTGAGTTG
TGGGTATCTGTAAATTCTGCTAGACCTTTGCTGGAAAACTTGTAAATTCTGCTAGACCCTCTGTAAATTC
CGCTAGACCTTTGTGTGTTTTTTTTGTTTATATTCAAGTGGTTATAATTTATAGAATAAAGAAAGAATAA
AAAAAGATAAAAAGAATAGATCCCAGCCCTGTGTATAACTCACTACTTTAGTCAGTTCCGCAGTATTACA
AAAGGATGTCGCAAACGCTGTTTGCTCCTCTACAAAACAGACCTTAAAACCCTAAAGGCTTAAGTAGCAC
CCTCGCAAGCTCGGGCAAATCGCTGAATATTCCTTTTGTCTCCGACCATCAGGCACCTGAGTCGCTGTCT
TTTTCGTGACATTCAGTTCGCTGCGCTCACGGCTCTGGCAGTGAATGGGGGTAAATGGCACTACAGGCGC
CTTTTATGGATTCATGCAAGGAAACTACCCATAATACAAGAAAAGCCCGTCACGGGCTTCTCAGGGCGTT
TTATGGCGGGTCTGCTATGTGGTGCTATCTGACTTTTTGCTGTTCAGCAGTTCCTGCCCTCTGATTTTCC
AGTCTGACCACTTCGGATTATCCCGTGACAGGTCATTCAGACTGGCTAATGCACCCAGTAAGGCAGCGGT
ATCATCAACAGGCTTACCCGTCTTACTGTCCCTAGTGCTTGGATTCTCACCAATAAAAAACGCCCGGCGG
CAACCGAGCGTTCTGAACAAATCCAGATGGAGTTCTGAGGTCATTACTGGATCTATCAACAGGAGTCCAA
GCGAGCTCGTAAACTTGGTCTGACAGTTACCAATGCTTAATCAGTGAGGCACCTATCTCAGCGATCTGTC
TATTTCGTTCATCCATAGTTGCCTGACTCCCCGTCGTGTAGATAACTACGATACGGGAGGGCTTACCATC
TGGCCCCAGTGCTGCAATGATACCGCGAGACCCACGCTCACCGGCTCCAGATTTATCAGCAATAAACCAG
CCAGCCGGAAGGGCCGAGCGCAGAAGTGGTCCTGCAACTTTATCCGCCTCCATCCAGTCTATTAATTGTT
GCCGGGAAGCTAGAGTAAGTAGTTCGCCAGTTAATAGTTTGCGCAACGTTGTTGCCATTGCTACAGGCAT
CGTGGTGTCACGCTCGTCGTTTGGTATGGCTTCATTCAGCTCCGGTTCCCAACGATCAAGGCGAGTTACA
TGATCCCCCATGTTGTGCAAAAAAGCGGTTAGCTCCTTCGGTCCTCCGATCGTTGTCAGAAGTAAGTTGG
CCGCAGTGTTATCACTCATGGTTATGGCAGCACTGCATAATTCTCTTACTGTCATGCCATCCGTAAGATG
CTTTTCTGTGACTGGTGAGTACTCAACCAAGTCATTCTGAGAATAGTGTATGCGGCGACCGAGTTGCTCT
TGCCCGGCGTCAATACGGGATAATACCGCGCCACATAGCAGAACTTTAAAAGTGCTCATCATTGGAAAAC
GTTCTTCGGGGCGAAAACTCTCAAGGATCTTACCGCTGTTGAGATCCAGTTCGATGTAACCCACTCGTGC
ACCCAACTGATCTTCAGCATCTTTTACTTTCACCAGCGTTTCTGGGTGAGCAAAAACAGGAAGGCAAAAT
GCCGCAAAAAAGGGAATAAGGGCGACACGGAAATGTTGAATACTCATACTCTTCCTTTTTCAATATTATT
GAAGCATTTATCAGGGTTATTGTCTCATGAGCGGATACATATTTGAATGTATTTAGAAAAATAAACAAAT
AGGGG
