>Addgene plasmid #60742 | pZS1[FruR-L] | addgene partial sequence | sequence record 108259 | AmpSeq-F 5'-ctcatgagcggatacatatttgaa-3'
CTCGAGTTAGCTACGGCTGAGCACGCCGCGGCGATAGAGATTACGTTTAATGCGCGTTAAACCAGGTTTT
GGCTTACGCGGTTCGTCCAGGCTTGCCAGGACAATCTCCAGCACACGCTCTGCGACATCGCGGTGACGTT
GAGCCACTGCCAGCACCGGACACTGTAAGAAGTCGAGCAGTTCGTTATCGCCAAAGGTGGCAATTGCCAG
GTCAGAAGGCAGTTTGCCGTCGCGACGCAGCGTGACATCCATCACTCCTTGCAACAACGCAAACGACGTT
GTGAACAGCGCCTGCGGCATCGGATGCGTTTCCAGCCATTTTTCGAATAACTGGGCAGCCGCCTCCCGCT
CATAGCTGTTGGCATACAGGAAATGCACTTCGCGCGGATCATCTTTCCAGGCAGTACGGAAACCTTGTTC
ACGCAGGAAGCTGACAGAAAGCTCCGGTAGCGCACCAAGATAAAGCACCGTCTCGGCGGGAAACTTACGT
AACTCTTCCGCCAGCATTTCGGCATCATCCTGATCGGCACCAACCACGCTGGTGAAGTGTTCACGATCGA
GGGCGCGGTCCAGCGCGACAATCGGGAACGGGTCGTTAGCCCAGCGTTGATAAAAAGGATGCTCAGGAGG
CAACGACGTCGAAACAATAATGGCATCAACCTGACGCTGTAAAAGGTGCTCAATGCACCGCATTTCGTTG
TCTGGCTGATCTTCTGAGCAGGCAATCAGCAGTTGATAACCCCGTTGCCGCGCCT
