>Addgene plasmid #60742 | pZS1[FruR-L] | addgene partial sequence | sequence record 109738 | LacI-F2 5'-ACGATGTCGCAGAGTATGCC-3'
GTGGAAGCGGCGATGGCGGAGCTCAATTACATTCCCAACCGCGTGGCACAACAACTGGCGGGCAAAAGTT
CGCGTTCTATTGGTCTTGTGATCCCCGATCTGGAGAACACCAGCTATACCCGCATCGCTAACTATCTTGA
ACGCCAGGCGCGGCAACGGGGTTATCAACTGCTGATTGCCTGCTCAGAAGATCAGCCAGACAACGAAATG
CGGTGCATTGAGCACCTTTTACAGCGTCAGGTTGATGCCATTATTGTTTCGACGTCGTTGCCTCCTGAGC
ATCCTTTTTATCAACGCTGGGCTAACGACCCGTTCCCGATTGTCGCGCTGGACCGCGCCCTCGATCGTGA
ACACTTCACCAGCGTGGTTGGTGCCGATCAGGATGATGCCGAAATGCTGGCGGAAGAGTTACGTAAGTTT
CCCGCCGAGACGGTGCTTTATCTTGGTGCGCTACCGGAGCTTTCTGTCAGCTTCCTGCGTGAACAAGGTT
TCCGTACTGCCTGGAAAGATGATCCGCGCGAAGTGCATTTCCTGTATGCCAACAGCTATGAGCGGGAGGC
GGCTGCCCAGTTATTCGAAAAATGGCTGGAAACGCATCCGATGCCGCAGGCGCTGTTCACAACGTCGTTT
GCGTTGTTGCAAGGAGTGATGGATGTCACGCTGCGTCGCGACGGCAAACTGCCTTCTGACCTGGCAATTG
CCACCTTTGGCG
